>Addgene plasmid #193860 | DCIP | addgene full sequence | sequence record 391139 | Addgene NGS Result
GCATTCCAGGTATTAGAAGAATATCCTGATTCAGGTGAAAATATTGTTGATGCGCTGGCAGTGTTCCTGC
GCCGGTTGCATTCGATTCCTGTTTGTAATTGTCCTTTTAACAGCGATCGCGTATTTCGACTCGCTCAGGC
GCAATCACGAATGAATAACGGTTTGGTTGATGCGAGTGATTTTGATGACGAGCGTAATGGCTGGCCTGTT
GAACAAGTCTGGAAAGAAATGCATAAACTTTTGCCATTCTCACCGGATTCAGTCGTCACTCATGGTGATT
TCTCACTTGATAACCTTATTTTTGACGAGGGGAAATTAATAGGTTGTATTGATGTTGGACGAGTCGGAAT
CGCAGACCGATACCAGGATCTTGCCATCCTATGGAACTGCCTCGGTGAGTTTTCTCCTTCATTACAGAAA
CGGCTTTTTCAAAAATATGGTATTGATAATCCTGATATGAATAAATTGCAGTTTCATTTGATGCTCGATG
AGTTTTTCTAATCACTAGACCAATGTTACACATATATACTTTAGATTGATTTAAAACTTCATTTTTAATT
TAAAAGGATCTAGGTGAAGATCCTTTTTGATAATCTCATGACCAAAATCCCTTAACGTGAGTTTTCGTTC
CACTGAGCGTCAGACCCCGTAGAAAAGATCAAAGGATCTTCTTGAGATCCTTTTTTTCTGCGCGTAATCT
GCTGCTTGCAAACAAAAAAACCACCGCTACCAGCGGTGGTTTGTTTGCCGGATCAAGAGCTACCAACTCT
TCTTCCGAAGGTAACTGGCTTCAGCAGAGCGCAGATACCAAATACTGTTCTTCTAGTGTAGCCGTAGTTA
GGCCACCACTTCAAGAACTCTGTAGCACCGCCTACATACCTCGCTCTGCTAATCCTGTTACCAGTGGCTG
CTGCCAGTGGCGATAAGTCGTGTCTTACCGGGTTGGACTCAAGACGATAGTTACCGGATAAGGCGCAGCG
GTCGGGCTGAACGGGGGGTTCGTGCACACAGCCCAGCTTGGAGCGAACGACCTACACCGAACTGAGATAC
CTACAGCGTGAGCTATGAGAAAGCGCCACGCTTCCCGAAGGGAGAAAGGCGGACAGGTATCCGGTAAGCG
GCAGGGTCGGAACAGGAGAGCGCACGAGGGAGCTTCCAGGGGGAAACGCCTGGTATCTTTATAGTCCTGT
CGGGTTTCGCCACCTCTGACTTGAGCGTCGATTTTTGTGATGCTCGTCAGGGGGGCGGAGCCTATGGAAA
AACGCCAGCAACGCGGCCTTTTTACGGTTCCTGGCCTTTTGCTGGCCTTTTGCTCACATGAGATCTCAAA
CAAACACATACAGCGACTTAGTTTACCCGCCAATATATCCTGTCAGGATCCGTCTCATGACGGAGTGAGA
CTTTTCAACAAAGGGTAATATCGGGAAACCTCCTCGGATTCCATTGCCCAGCTATCTGTCACTTCATCGA
AAGGACAGTAGAAAAGGAAGGTGGCTCCTACAAATGCCATCATTGCGATAAAGGAAAGGCTATCGTTCAA
GATGCCTCTACCGACAGTGGTCCCAAAGATGGACCCCCACCCACGAGGAACATCGTGGAAAAAGAAGATG
TTCCAACCACGTCCTCAAAGCAAGTGGATTGATGTGATATCTCCACTGACGTAAGGGATGACGCACAATC
CCACTATCCTTCGCAAGACCCTTCCTCTATATAAGGAAGTTCATTTCATTTGGAGAGGACAGGCTTCTTG
AGATCCTTCAACAATTACCAACAACAACAAACAACAAACAACATTACAATTACTATTTACAATTACAGTC
GACTCTAGAGGATAATGCCAAAGAAAAAGCGGAAAGTCGGAGTGAGCAAGGGCGAGGAGGATAACATGGC
CATCATCAAGGAGTTCATGCGCTTCAAGGTGCACATGGAGGGCTCCGTGAACGGCCACGAGTTCGAGATC
GAGGGCGAGGGCGAGGGCCGCCCCTACGAGGGCACCCAGACCGCCAAGCTGAAGGTGACCAAGGGTGGCC
CCCTGCCCTTCGCCTGGGACATCCTGTCCCCTCAGTTCATGTACGGCTCCAAGGCCTACGTGAAGCACCC
CGCCGACATCCCCGACTACTTGAAGCTGTCCTTCCCCGAGGGCTTCAAGTGGGAGCGCGTGATGAACTTC
GAGGACGGCGGCGTGGTGACCGTGACCCAGGACTCCTCCCTCCAGGACGGCGAGTTCATCTACAAGGTGA
AGCTGCGCGGCACCAACTTCCCCTCCGACGGCCCCGTAATGCAGAAGAAGACCATGGGCTGGGAGGCCTC
CTCCGAGCGGATGTACCCCGAGGACGGCGCCCTGAAGGGCGAGATCAAGCAGAGGCTGAAGCTGAAGGAC
GGCGGCCACTACGACGCTGAGGTCAAGACCACCTACAAGGCCAAGAAGCCCGTGCAGCTGCCCGGCGCCT
ACAACGTCAACATCAAGTTGGACATCACCTCCCACAACGAGGACTACACCATCGTGGAACAGTACGAACG
CGCCGAGGGCCGCCACTCCACCGGCGGCATGGACGAGCTGTACAAGGGCGGTGGCGGTAGCGGCGGTGGC
AGCCTGCAGATGATCGATAGCAAAGGAGAAGAACTTTTCACTGGAGTTGTCCCAATTCTTGTTGAATTAG
ATGGTGATGTTAATGGGCACAAATTTTCTGTCCGTGGAGAGGGTGAAGGTGATGCTACAATTGGAAAACT
CACCCTTAAATTTATTTGCACTACTGGAAAACTACCTGTTCCATGGCCAACACTTGTCACTACTCTGACC
TATGGTGTTCAATGCTTTTCCCGTTATCCGGATCACATGAAACGGCATGACTTTTTCAAGAGTGCCATGC
CCGAAGGTTATGTACAGGAACGCACTATATCTTTCAAAGATGACGGGAAATACAAGACGCGTGCTGTCGT
CAAGTTTGAAGGTGATACCCTTGTTAATCGTATCGAGTTAAAAGGTACTGATTTTAAAGAAGATGGAAAC
ATTCTCGGACACAAACTCGAGTACAACTTTAACTCACACAATGTATACATCACGGCAGACAAACAAAAGA
ATGGAATCAAAGCTAACTTCACCGTTCGCCACAACGTTGAAGATGGTTCCGTTCAACTAGCAGACCATTA
TCAACAAAATACTCCAATTGGCGATGGCCCTGTCCTTTTACCAGACAACCATTACCTGTCGACACAAACT
GTCCTTTCGAAAGATCCCAACGAAAAGTGAGCTTGGAATGGATCTTCGATCCCGATCGTTCAAACATTTG
GCAATAAAGTTTCTTAAGATTGAATCCTGTTGCCGGTCTTGCGACGATTATCATATAATTTCTGTTGAAT
TACGTTAAGCATGTAATAATTAACATGTAATGCATGACGTTATTTATGAGATGGGTTTTTATGATTAGAG
TCCCGCAATTATACATTTAATACGCGATAGAAAACAAAATATAGCGCGCAAACTAGGATAAATTATCGCG
CGCGGTGTCATCTATGTTACTAGATCGGGAATTGCCAAGCTAATTCTTGAAGATGAAAGGGCCTCGTGAT
ACGCCTATTTTTATAGGTTAATGTCATGATAATAATGGTTTCTTAGACGTCAGGTGGCACTTTTCGGGGA
AATGTGCGCGGAACCCCTATTTGTTTATTTTTCTAAATACATTCAAATATGTATCCGCTCATGAGACAAT
AACCCTGATAAATGCTTCAATAATGGGACCGACTCGCGCTCTCCTGAGACGGATCCGTTACACCACAATA
TATCCTGCCAAGATCTAATTCCGGGGATCGGAAATCCAGAAGCCCGAGAGGTTGCCGCCTTTCGGGCTTT
TTCTTTTTCAAAAAAAAAAATTTATAAAACGATCTGTTGCGGCCGGCCGCCGGGTTGTGGGCAAAGGCGC
TCGACGGTGGGCAACCGCTTGCGGTTGTCCACGGGCGGAGCCGGTGCGCGTAGCGCATTGTCCACAAGCC
AAGGGCGACCAATAATTGATATATATATTCATAATTGAAAAGCTAATTGAACATACTACTTGCTGTAACT
ACTTGCCGGAGCGAGGGGTGTTTGCAAGCTGTTGATCTGAAAGGGCTATTAGCGTTCTCACGTGCCTTTT
TGATTAGCGATTTCACGTGACCTTATTAGCGATTTCACGTACTCCGATTAGCGATTTCACGTACCCTGAT
TAGCGATTTCACGTGGATAGTTTTTGGAGCGGGCCGGAAAGCCCCGTGAATCAAGGCTTTGCGGGGCATT
AGCGGTTTCACGTGGATAACTACCCTCTATCCACAGGCTTCCGGGGATAAAAAAGCCCGCTCGACGGCGG
GCTGTTGGATGGGGATCGCCTGAATCGCCCCATCATCCAGCCAGAAAGTGAGGGAGCCACGGTTGATGAG
AGCTTTGTTGTAGGTGGACCAGTTGGTGATTTTGAACTTTTGCTTTGCCACGGAACGGTCTGCGTTGTCG
GGAAGATGCGTGATCTGATCCTTCAACTCAGCAAAAGTTCGATTTATTCAACAAAGCCACGTTGTGTCTC
AAAATCTCTGATGTTACATTGCACAAGATAAAAATATATCATCATGAACAATAAAACTGTCTGCTTACAT
AAACAGTAATACAAGGGGTGTTATGAGCCATATTCAACGGGAAACGTCTTGCTCAAGGCCGCGATTAAAT
TCCAACATGGATGCTGATTTATATGGGTATAAATGGGCTCGCGATAATGTCGGGCAATCAGGTGCGACAA
TCTACCGATTGTATGGGAAGCCCGATGCGCCAGAGTTGTTTCTGAAACATGGCAAAGGTAGCGTTGCCAA
TGATGTTACAGATGAGATGGTCAGACTAAACTGGCTGACGGAATTTATGCCTCTTCCGACCATCAAGCAT
TTTATCCGTACTCCTGATGATGCATGGTTACTCACCACTGCGATCCCAGGGAAAACA
Features (pLannotate 1.2.2; 13 found; start..end, strand, type, name):
    672..1260    +  rep_origin     ori: high-copy-number ColE1/pMB1/pBR322/pUC origin of replication
   1351..1375    -  misc_feature   RB T-DNA repeat: right border repeat from nopaline C58 T-DNA
   1396..1741    +  promoter       CaMV 35S promoter: strong constitutive promoter from cauliflower mosaic virus
   1693..1739    +  promoter       minimal CaMV 35S promoter: minimal 35S promoter from cauliflower mosaic virus
   1761..1816    +  misc_feature   TMV Ω: translational enhancer from the tobacco mosaic virus 5'-leader sequence (Gallie et al., 1988)
   1862..2566    +  CDS            mCherry: mCherry is a basic (constitutively fluorescent) red fluorescent protein published in 2004, derived from Discosoma sp.. It is reported to be a very rapidly-maturing monomer with low acid sensitivity.
   2609..3247    +  CDS            superfolder GFP (fragment): GFP variant that folds robustly even when fused to poorly folded proteins (Pédelacq et al., 2006)
   3274..3526    +  terminator     NOS terminator: nopaline synthase terminator and poly(A) signal
   3647..3734    +  promoter       AmpR promoter (fragment): bla
   3768..3790    -  misc_feature   LB T-DNA repeat: left border repeat from nopaline C58 T-DNA (truncated)
   3917..4352    -  rep_origin     pSa ori: origin of replication from bacterial plasmid pSa
   4357..4458    -  CDS            TRA2_ECOLX (fragment): Protein predicted: Swiss-Prot protein existence level 4. Required for transposition of transposon Tn903. From Escherichia coli.
   4643..501     +  CDS            KanR (across the origin): aminoglycoside phosphotransferase; aph(3')-Ia; confers resistance to kanamycin in bacteria or G418 (Geneticin®) in eukaryotes
