[The description below was written by a language model from this plasmid's Addgene catalogue record and pLannotate feature annotations shown in this document.]
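Description:
DCIP is a plant expression binary vector built in the GoldenBraid pDGB1 alpha1R backbone, a compact pGreen-style T-DNA plasmid of about 5 kb. It is maintained at high copy in E. coli through a ColE1/pUC-type origin and selected with kanamycin via an aph(3')-Ia resistance gene. For Agrobacterium it carries only the pSa origin, without its own replicase. It therefore depends on the helper plasmid pSOUP, which supplies the replication function in trans.

Between the nopaline-type right and left T-DNA border repeats sits a single transcriptional unit. A CaMV 35S promoter followed by the TMV Ω translational enhancer drives a synthetic fusion protein, and the unit is terminated by the NOS terminator and polyadenylation signal. The fusion consists of an N-terminal SV40 nuclear localization signal, mCherry, and GFP1-10, the large fragment of split superfolder GFP that lacks the eleventh β-strand; the feature table annotates it as a partial superfolder GFP. No plant selectable marker is annotated within the T-DNA. The unit was assembled through BsaI sites that were destroyed during cloning, and it can be released with Esp3I for higher-order GoldenBraid assembly.

The construct serves as the sensor for delivered complementation in planta, an assay that measures peptide-mediated protein delivery efficiency in plants. Expressing cells show constitutive red nuclear fluorescence from mCherry, which marks them and provides a reference signal. GFP1-10 is non-fluorescent on its own and by design yields green signal only when a complementing GFP11 strand reaches it, presumably carried on the delivered cargo, although the record does not describe that partner.
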