Addgene plasmid #193860: DCIP
Purpose: Encodes SV40-mCherry-GFP1-10 in pDGB1-aR backbone for plant expression. Requires pSOUP for replication in agrobacterium.
Depositing lab: Markita Landry. Depositing organization: University of California, Berkeley. Publication: Delivered complementation in planta (DCIP) enables measurement of peptide-mediated protein delivery efficiency in plants. Wang JW, Squire HJ, Goh NS, Ni HM, Lien E, Wong C, Gonzalez-Grandio E, Landry MP. Commun Biol. 2023 Aug 12;6(1):840. doi: 10.1038/s42003-023-05191-5. PubMed 37573467.
Backbone
  Vector backbone: pDGB1-a1r
  Backbone size w/o insert (bp): 3196
  Total vector size (bp): 4957
  Vector type: Plant Expression
Growth in bacteria
  Bacterial resistance: Kanamycin, 50 μg/mL
  Growth temperature: 37°C
  Growth strain: DH5alpha
  Copy number: High Copy
Gene/Insert
  Gene/Insert name: NLS-mCherry-GFP1-10
  Species: Synthetic
  Insert size (bp): 1416
  Promoter: 35S
  Tag / fusion protein: SV40 NLS (N terminal on insert)
  Cloning method: Restriction Enzyme; 5′ cloning site BsaI (destroyed during cloning); 3′ cloning site BsaI (destroyed during cloning)
  Sequencing primers: 5′ gggaaacgcctggtatcttt; 3′ CCGATCCCCGGAATTAGATC
Terms and licenses: Academic/Nonprofit Terms; Industry Terms: Not Available to Industry
Depositor comments: Nuclear localized expression of mCherry-GFP1-10 in plants. Transcriptional unit in GoldenBraid pDGB1 alpha1R. Insert can be excised by Esp3I digestion. Requires pSOUP for replication in agrobacterium
How to cite: DCIP was a gift from Markita Landry (Addgene plasmid # 193860 ; http://n2t.net/addgene:193860 ; RRID:Addgene_193860)
